Addgene plasmid #79961: pCMV-EPN-46
Purpose: Myr1-12GS-I3-01-myc-22GS-Late8 (modified)
Depositing lab: Neil King. Depositing organization: University of Washington. Publication: Designed proteins induce the formation of nanocage-containing extracellular vesicles. Votteler J, Ogohara C, Yi S, Hsia Y, Nattermann U, Belnap DM, King NP, Sundquist WI. Nature. 2016 Dec 8;540(7632):292-295. doi: 10.1038/nature20607. Epub 2016 Nov 30. PubMed 27919066.
Backbone
  Vector backbone: pCMV
  Backbone size w/o insert (bp): 5443
  Modifications to backbone: Inserts were cloned into the Kpn1 and Xho1 sites
  Vector type: Mammalian Expression, Bacterial Expression
  Selectable markers: Neomycin (select with G418)
Growth in bacteria
  Bacterial resistance: Ampicillin, 100 μg/mL
  Growth temperature: 37°C
  Growth strain: DH5alpha
  Copy number: High Copy
Gene/Insert
  Gene/Insert name: EPN-46
Terms and licenses: Academic/Nonprofit Terms; Industry Terms: Not Available to Industry
How to cite: pCMV-EPN-46 was a gift from Neil King (Addgene plasmid # 79961 ; http://n2t.net/addgene:79961 ; RRID:Addgene_79961)
