[The description below was written by a language model from this plasmid's Addgene catalogue record.]
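Description:
pCMV-EPN-46 is a mammalian expression plasmid built on a pCMV backbone (about 5.4 kb without insert), with the EPN-46 coding sequence cloned between the KpnI and XhoI sites. It is maintained as a high-copy plasmid in E. coli under ampicillin selection and carries a neomycin resistance marker that permits G418 selection in mammalian cells. The record lists the vector type as both mammalian and bacterial expression. No feature table is provided, so the promoter is only implied by the backbone name (presumably the cytomegalovirus immediate-early promoter), and the origin of replication and polyadenylation signals are not stated.

The insert encodes a designed "enveloped protein nanocage" (EPN) fusion described in the record as Myr1-12GS-I3-01-myc-22GS-Late8 (modified). Read in order, this is an N-terminal myristoylation signal for membrane association, a 12-residue glycine-serine linker, the computationally designed self-assembling nanocage subunit I3-01, a myc epitope tag for detection, a 22-residue glycine-serine linker, and a C-terminal late-domain motif ("Late8"). Late domains are short viral peptide motifs generally understood to recruit the cellular ESCRT machinery for membrane scission. The nature of the "modified" annotation is not explained in the record. Together these modules supply membrane binding, self-assembly and budding functions, so that expressing cells can release the assembled cages inside extracellular vesicles. In line with the associated publication on designed proteins that induce nanocage-containing vesicles, this construct appears to be one variant in a series testing how different membrane-targeting, linker and late-domain elements affect vesicle formation and release.
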