>Addgene plasmid #79961 | pCMV-EPN-46 | addgene partial sequence | sequence record 162128 | CMV-F 5'-CGCAAATGGGCGGTAGGCGTG-3'
CTCTCTGGCTAACTAGAGAACCCACTGCTTACTGGCTTATCGAAATTAATACGACTCACTATAGGGAGAC
CCAAGCTGGCTAGCGTTTAAACGGGCCCTCTAGAATTATCGATCCGGAGGTACCATGGGTGCGCGTGCGT
CTGGTTCTAAATCTGGCTCCGGCTCTGACTCTGGTAGCAAGATCGAAGAGCTGTTCAAGAAACACAAGAT
CGTTGCCGTGCTGCGTGCCAATAGTGTGGAAGAAGCGAAAAAGAAAGCGCTGGCGGTTTTCCTGGGCGGC
GTTCATCTGATTGAAATTACCTTTACCGTGCCGGATGCGGATACCGTGATTAAGGAACTGAGCTTTCTGA
AGGAAATGGGCGCGATTATTGGTGCGGGCACCGTGACCAGCGTGGAGCAGTGCCGTAAAGCGGTGGAAAG
TGGCGCCGAATTCATTGTGAGTCCGCACCTGGACGAGGAAATTAGCCAATTTTGCAAGGAGAAGGGTGTG
TTCTATATGCCAGGCGTTATGACCCCGACCGAACTGGTGAAAGCCATGAAACTGGGCCATACCATCTTAA
AACTGTTTCCGGGTGAGGTGGTGGGTCCGCAGTTTGTTAAAGCGATGAAAGGTCCGTTTCCGAATGTGAA
ATTTGTGCCAACCGGCGGTGTTAATCTGGACAATGTGTGCGAATGGTTCAAAGCGGGCGTGCTGGCCGTG
GGCGTGGGCAGCGCGTTAGTGAAAGGCACCCCGGTGGAAGTGGCGGAAAAGGCCAAGGCGTTCGTTGAGA
AGATTCGTGGCTGCACCGAACAGAAACTGATTAGCGAAGAAGATCTGGGCAGCGGCAGTGGCGACGGCGG
TCGTGGTAGCCGTGGCGGCGATGGTAGCGGCGGTAGCAGCGGTTACCCACTGACCTCCCTGGGTGGTTCT
TGACTCGAGAAGCTTGCTAGCAGATCTTTTTCCCTCTGCCAAAAATTATGGGGACATCATGAA
