>Addgene plasmid #79961 | pCMV-EPN-46 | addgene partial sequence | sequence record 162129 | Bglob-pA-R 5'-ttttggcagagggaaaaaga-3'
AGGTCAGTGGGTAACCGCTGCTACCGCCGCTACCATCGCCGCCACGGCTACCACGACCGCCGTCGCCACT
GCCGCTGCCCAGATCTTCTTCGCTAATCAGTTTCTGTTCGGTGCAGCCACGAATCTTCTCAACGAACGCC
TTGGCCTTTTCCGCCACTTCCACCGGGGTGCCTTTCACTAACGCGCTGCCCACGCCCACGGCCAGCACGC
CCGCTTTGAACCATTCGCACACATTGTCCAGATTAACACCGCCGGTTGGCACAAATTTCACATTCGGAAA
CGGACCTTTCATCGCTTTAACAAACTGCGGACCCACCACCTCACCCGGAAACAGTTTTAAGATGGTATGG
CCCAGTTTCATGGCTTTCACCAGTTCGGTCGGGGTCATAACGCCTGGCATATAGAACACACCCTTCTCCT
TGCAAAATTGGCTAATTTCCTCGTCCAGGTGCGGACTCACAATGAATTCGGCGCCACTTTCCACCGCTTT
ACGGCACTGCTCCACGCTGGTCACGGTGCCCGCACCAATAATCGCGCCCATTTCCTTCAGAAAGCTCAGT
TCCTTAATCACGGTATCCGCATCCGGCACGGTAAAGGTAATTTCAATCAGATGAACGCCGCCCAGGAAAA
CCGCCAGCGCTTTCTTTTTCGCTTCTTCCACACTATTGGCACGCAGCACGGCAACGATCTTGTGTTTCTT
GAACAGCTCTTCGATCTTGCTACCAGAGTCAGAGCCGGAGCCAGATTTAGAACCAGACGCACGCGCACCC
ATGGTACCTCCGGATCGATAATTCTAGAGGGCCCGTTTAAACGCTAGCCAGCTTGGGTCTCCCTATAGTG
AGTCGTATTAATTTCGATAAGCCAGTAAGCAGTGGGTTCTCTAGTTAGCCAGAGAGCTCTGCTTATATAG
AACCTCCCACCGTACACGCCTACCGCCCAT
