>Addgene plasmid #79961 | pCMV-EPN-46 | depositor partial sequence | sequence record 162130 | EPN-46
CTAGAATTATCGATCCGGAGGTACCATGGGTGCGCGTGCGTCTGGTTCTAAATCTGGCTCCGGCTCTGAC
TCTGGTAGCAAGATCGAAGAGCTGTTCAAGAAACACAAGATCGTTGCCGTGCTGCGTGCCAATAGTGTGG
AAGAAGCGAAAAAGAAAGCGCTGGCGGTTTTCCTGGGCGGCGTTCATCTGATTGAAATTACCTTTACCGT
GCCGGATGCGGATACCGTGATTAAGGAACTGAGCTTTCTGAAGGAAATGGGCGCGATTATTGGTGCGGGC
ACCGTGACCAGCGTGGAGCAGTGCCGTAAAGCGGTGGAAAGTGGCGCCGAATTCATTGTGAGTCCGCACC
TGGACGAGGAAATTAGCCAATTTTGCAAGGAGAAGGGTGTGTTCTATATGCCAGGCGTTATGACCCCGAC
CGAACTGGTGAAAGCCATGAAACTGGGCCATACCATCTTAAAACTGTTTCCGGGTGAGGTGGTGGGTCCG
CAGTTTGTTAAAGCGATGAAAGGTCCGTTTCCGAATGTGAAATTTGTGCCAACCGGCGGTGTTAATCTGG
ACAATGTGTGCGAATGGTTCAAAGCGGGCGTGCTGGCCGTGGGCGTGGGCAGCGCGTTAGTGAAAGGCAC
CCCGGTGGAAGTGGCGGAAAAGGCCAAGGCGTTCGTTGAGAAGATTCGTGGCTGCACCGAACAGAAACTG
ATTAGCGAAGAAGATCTGGGCAGCGGCAGTGGCGACGGCGGTCGTGGTAGCCGTGGCGGCGATGGTAGCG
GCGGTAGCAGCGGTTACCCACTGACCTCCCTGGGTGGTTCTTGACTCGAGAAGCTTGCTAGCAGATCTT
